>Addgene plasmid #246316 | p305N | addgene full sequence | sequence record 491208 | Addgene NGS Result
TTGAGATCCTTTTTTTCTGCGCGTAATCTGCTGCTTGCAAACAAAAAAACCACCGCTACCAGCGGTGGTT
TGTTTGCCGGATCAAGAGCTACCAACTCTTTTTCCGAAGGTAACTGGCTTCAGCAGAGCGCAGATACCAA
ATACTGTTCTTCTAGTGTAGCCGTAGTTAGGCCACCACTTCAAGAACTCTGTAGCACCGCCTACATACCT
CGCTCTGCTAATCCTGTTACCAGTGGCTGCTGCCAGTGGCGATAAGTCGTGTCTTACCGGGTTGGACTCA
AGACGATAGTTACCGGATAAGGCGCAGCGGTCGGGCTGAACGGGGGGTTCGTGCACACAGCCCAGCTTGG
AGCGAACGACCTACACCGAACTGAGATACCTACAGCGTGAGCTATGAGAAAGCGCCACGCTTCCCGAAGG
GAGAAAGGCGGACAGGTATCCGGTAAGCGGCAGGGTCGGAACAGGAGAGCGCACGAGGGAGCTTCCAGGG
GGAAACGCCTGGTATCTTTATAGTCCTGTCGGGTTTCGCCACCTCTGACTTGAGCGTCGATTTTTGTGAT
GCTCGTCAGGGGGGCGGAGCCTATGGAAAAACGCCAGCAACGCGGCCTTTTTACGGTTCCTGGCCTTTTG
CTGGCCTTTTGCTCACATGTTCTTTCCTGCGTTATCCCCTGATTCTGTGGATAACCGTATTACCGCCTTT
GAGTGAGCTGATACCGCTCGCCGCAGCCGAACGACCGAGCGCAGCGAGTCAGTGAGCGAGGAAGCGGAAG
AGGATCTCAGTAAAGCGCTGGCTGCTGAACCCCCAGCCGGAACTGACCCCACAAGGCCCTAGCGTTTGCA
ATGCACCAGGTCATCATTGACCCAGGCGTGTTCCACCAGGCCGCTGCCTCGCAACTCTTCGCAGGCTTCG
CCGACCTGCTCGCGCCACTTCTTCACGCGGGTGGAATCCGATCCGCACATGAGGCGGAAGGTTTCCAGCT
TGAGCGGGTACGGCTCCCGGTGCGAGCTGAAATAGTCGAACATCCGTCGGGCCGTCGGCGACAGCTTGCG
GTACTTCTCCCATATGAATTTCGTGTAGTGGTCGCCAGCAAACAGCACGACGATTTCCTCGTCGATCAGG
ACCTGGCAACGGGACGTTTTCTTGCCACGGTCCAGGACGCGGAAGCGGTGCAGCAGCGACACCGATTCCA
GGTGCCCAACGCGGTCGGACGTGAAGCCCATCGCCGTCGCCTGTAGGCGCGACAGGCATTCCTCGGCCTT
CGTGTAATACCGGCCATTGATCGACCAGCCCAGGTCCTGGCAAAGCTCGTAGAACGTGAAGGTGATCGGC
TCGCCGATAGGGGTGCGCTTCGCGTACTCCAACACCTGCTGCCACACCAGTTCGTCATCGTCGGCCCGCA
GCTCGACGCCGGTGTAGGTGATCTTCACGTCCTTGTTGACGTGGAAAATGACCTTGTTTTGCAGCGCCTC
GCGCGGGATTTTCTTGTTGCGCGTGGTGAACAGGGCAGAGCGGGCCGTGTCGTTTGGCATCGCTCGCATC
GTGTCCGGCCACGGCGCAATATCGAACAAGGAAAGCTGCATTTCCTTGATCTGCTGCTTCGTGTGTTTCA
GCAACGCGGCTTGCTTGGCCTCGCTGACCTGTTTTGCCAGGTCCTCGCCGGCGGTTTTTCGCTTCTTGGT
CGTCATAGTTCCTCGCGTGTCGATGGTCATCGACTTCGCCAAACCTGCCGCCTCCTGTTCGAGACGACGC
GAACGCTCCACGGCGGCCGATGGCGCGGGCAGGGCAGGGGGAGCCAGTTGCACGCTGTCGCGCTCGATCT
TGGCCGTAGCTTGCTGGGCCATCGAGCCGACGGACTGGAAGGTTTCGCGGGGCGCACGCATGACGGTGCG
GCTTGCGATGGTTTCGGCATCCTCGGCGGAAAACCCCGCGTCGATCAGTTCTTGCCTGTATGCCTTCCGG
TCAAACGTCCGATTCATTCACCCTCCTTGCGGGATTGCCCCGACTCACGCCGGGGCAATGTGCCCTTATT
CCTGATTTGATCCGCCTGGTGCCTTGGTGTCCAGATAATCCACCTTATCGGCAATGAAGTCGGTCCCGTA
GACCGTCTGGCCGTCCTTCTCGTACTTGGTATTCCGAATCTTGCCCTGCACGAATACCAGCGACCCCTTG
CCCAAATACTTGCCGTGGGCCTCGGCCTGAGAGCCAAAACACTTGATGCGGAAGAAGTCGGTGCGCTCCT
GCTTGTCGCCAGCATCGTTGCGCCACATCTAGGTACTAAAACAATTCATCCAGTAAAATATAATATTTTA
TTTTCTCCCAATCAGGCTTGATCCCCAGTAAGTCAAAAAATAGCTCGACATACTGTTCTTCCCCAATATC
CTCCCTGATCGACCGGACGCAGAAGGCAATGTCATACCACTTGTCCGCCCTGCCGCTTCTCCCAAGATCA
ATAAAGCCACTTACTTTGCCATCTTTCACAAAGATGTTGCTGTCTCCCAGGTCGCCGTGGGAAAAGACAA
GTTCCTCTTCGGGCTTTTCCGTCTTTAAAAAATCATACAGCTCGCGCGGATCTTTAAATGGGGTGTCTTC
TTCCCAGTTTTCGCAATCCACATCGGCCAGATCGTTATTCAGTAAGTAATCCAATTCGGCTAAGCGGCTG
TCTAAGCTATTCGTATAGGGACAATCCGATATGTCGATGGAGTGAAAGAGCCTGATGCACTCCGCATACA
GCTCGATAATCTTTTCAGGGCTTTGTTCATCTTCATACTCTTCCGAGCAAAGGACGCCATCGGCCTCACT
CATGAGCAGATTGCTCCAGCCATCATGCCGTTCAAGGTGCAGGACCTTTGGAACAGGCAGCTTTCCTTCC
AGCCATAGCATCATGTCCTTTTCCCGTTCCACATCATAGGTGGTCCCTTTATACCGGCTGTCCGTCATTT
TTAAATATAGGTTTTCATTTTCTCCCACCAGCTTATATACCTTAGCAGGAGACATTCCTTCCGTATCTTT
TACGCAGCGGTATTTTTCGATCAGTTTTTTCAATTCCGGTGATATTCTCATTTTAGCCATTTATTATTTC
CTTCCTCTTTTCTACAGTATTTAAAGATACCCCAAGAAGCTAATTATAACAAGACGAACTCCAATTCACT
GTTCCTTGCATTCTAAAACTTTAAATACCAGAAAACAGCTTTTTCAAAGTTGTTTTCAAAGTTGGCGTAT
AACATAGTATCGACGGAGCCGATTTTGAAACCACAATTATGGGTGATGCTGCCAACGCGAGAGCGGGCCG
GGAGGGTTCGAGAAGGGGGGGCACCCCCCTTCGGCGTGCGCGGTCACGCGCACAGGGCGCAGCCCTGGTT
AAAAACAAGGTTTATAAATATTGGTTTAAAAGCAGGTTAAAAGACAGGTTAGCGGTGGCCGAAAAACGGG
CGGAAACCCTTGCAAATGCTGGATTTTCTGCCTGTGGACAGCCCCTCAAATGTCAATAGGTGCGCCCCTC
ATCTGTCAGCACTCTGCCCCTCAAGTGTCAAGGATCGCGCCCCTCATCTGTCAGTAGTCGCGCCCCTCAA
GTGTCAATACCGCAGGGCACTTATCCCCAGGCTTGTCCACATCATCTGTGGGAAACTCGCGTAAAATCAG
GCGTTTTCGCCGATTTGCGAGGCTGGCCAGCTCCACGTCGCCGGCCGAAATCGAGCCTGCCCCTCATCTG
TCAACGCCGCGCCGGGTGAGTCGGCCCCTCAAGTGTCAACGTCCGCCCCTCATCTGTCAGTGAGGGCCAA
GTTTTCCGCGAGGTATCCACAACGCCGGCGGCTGCGGTGTCTCGCACACGGCTTCGACGGCGTTTCTGGC
GCGTTTGCAGGGCCATAGACGGCCGCCAGCCCAGCGGCGAGGGCAACCAGCCCGGTGAGCGTCTCTAGTG
GACTGATGGGCTGCCTGTATCGAGTGGTGATTTTGTGCCGAGCTGCCGGTCGGGGAGCTGTTGGCTGGCT
GGTGGCAGGATATATTGTGGTGTAAACAAATTGACGATTTAAATGGTAGGCGCGGCTTAATTAAGCGCTT
AATTAAGCGCTTAATTAAGCGCTTAATAAGCCGCGCCGTACCCCAATAGTCTCGACAGACACATAGCACC
TAACATTATTGCTTAAATTTACTATTTTTTTACTATATTATACTCAACCCAATGAGCATAAAGACTGTAA
AATCTCAAATTCCTGAGAAGCATATTTATCGATCCCACAGACTTGATAGTTCCATAATCCATACGCTGCA
GCCAAATTGCTAGTGTGTTGAACATTTAACACGTAGAGAACTAGAAAAGATATAAAACTAAGATTGATAT
CCAAAATAGACGAGAACAATAAGCAAAAACTCTTAGTTTTGAAATAAATCAACAATCCCGAGGGTTGTCA
CATACATCAAAAACGAAAATCCATATAGCAAAAAAAACTCTAAATTACCGTTCGACAAAAAGAGAAAACT
GATAGGACATTTGCTAAACATTAAAATCAAAATTTGGATCAAGCCGAATTCTCAGAAGAACTCGTCAAGA
AGGCGATAGAAGGCGATGCGCTGCGAATCGGGAGCGGCGATACCGTAAAGCACGAGGAAGCGGTCAGCCC
ATTCGCCGCCAAGCTCTTCAGCAATATCACGGGTAGCCAACGCTATGTCCTGATAGCGGTCCGCCACACC
CAGCCGGCCACAGTCGATGAATCCAGAAAAGCGGCCATTTTCCACCATGATATTCGGCAAGCAGGCATCG
CCATGGGTCACGACGAGATCATCGCCGTCGGGCATGCGCGCCTTGAGCCTGGCGAACAGTTCGGCTGGCG
CGAGCCCCTGATGCTCTTCGTCCAGATCATCCTGATCGACAAGACCGGCTTCCATCCGAGTACGTGCTCG
CTCGATGCGATGTTTCGCTTGGTGGTCGAATGGGCAGGTAGCCGGATCAAGCGTATGCAGCCGCCGCATT
GCATCAGCCATGATGGATACTTTCTCGGCAGGAGCAAGGTGAGATGACAGGAGATCCTGCCCCGGCACTT
CGCCCAATAGCAGCCAGTCCCTTCCCGCTTCAGTGACAACGTCGAGCACAGCTGCGCAAGGAACGCCCGT
CGTGGCCAGCCACGATAGCCGCGCTGCCTCGTCCTGCAGTTCATTCAGGGCACCGGACAGGTCGGTCTTG
ACAAAAAGAACCGGGCGCCCCTGCGCTGACAGCCGGAACACGGCGGCATCAGAGCAGCCGATTGTCTGTT
GTGCCCAGTCATAGCCGAATAGCCTCTCCACCCAAGCGGCCGGAGAACCTGCGTGCAATCCATCTTGTTC
AATCATCTCGAGACGTACCGCGCGATGCATTCGAAGATCGATCCTTCGCCTGGAGGAGAGAAATCAGTGG
CGCTGCGGCTTTTAGGGTTTCTTTGTTGATGGAATGAGAGTGTAAGCTCTGCCAGTGCCACTTTATTAGG
GTTTTACAAGCCCTTTTCTTCGTAATTGGGCCTGACATTTTGTGCCACTTGGGCCTTTAGAGATGAAAAT
GTATATTGGGCTTAAGTTGACTTGAAGGATAAATTAGTTTAGGATATTACGTTTTTTATGAGAATTGGTG
TGTCGGATACATGTATATGATGCATTCAAATATATGTATTCTAGATACATTTAAGTTTAGATACAATCTA
AAATGTGTCTTTAATTACAGGACTGTAACTAAAATACTTAATGTAAGAAGAATATTACTCCTTTAATAGC
TTTTGAGTATATCTAGTCTAACATCTTTTAAAAAAGTCTAATTTCTTTCATTTATTTTTCGAGCAATAGC
AAAGTGCATAATTATTTTTTTCTTCTAGAAATTCAGATTTGTTTCTCTAAATTTTGAGATTCTTTTCTCA
ATTTTGTATGTCTAGAGAACAATGTGTATTTTTCACTCTAGTTGGTTGTTACTTTGTTGAATGTTCTGAT
AAAAGTATATTGTTATTTCTGAAGTAGATATAAACCTTCATTTGGAAATTATACATAAATCAAAATCGTT
AATTATCTAGATCAAGATATATGCCCTTTTCCTAATGTATTTGATACATGCACCTAATTTCACTAGATGT
ATCTTTTCTATTTTTTAAATTATGAATAGTTAATTTTTTCCATATGTGTATTTGATACATACTTCATGAC
TTTAAAAAATTAATTATATACCAGATATATGTATTTAAAATTTGTTATGTATTTAAAGTATGTATATGAT
TATTCGATATTAATCTCTTCGATGAAGGTACCGCATGCCCGAAGGCTACGTCCGTTTTAGAGCTAGAAAT
AGCAAGTTAAAATAAGGCTAGTCCGTTATCAACTTGAAAAAGTGGCACCGAGTCGGTGCTTTTTTTACTA
GTGGAGCTCAACTTTTGATTCGCTATTTGCAGTGCACCTGTGGCGTTCATCACATCTTTTGTGACACTGT
TTGCACTGGTCATTGCTATTACAAAGGACCTTCCTGATGTTGAAGGAGATCGAAAGTAAGTAACTGCACG
CATAACCATTTTCTTTCCGCTCTTTGGCTCAATCCATTTGACAGTCAAAGACAATGTTTAACCAGCTCCG
TTTGATATATTGTCTTTATGTGTTTGTTCAAGCATGTTTAGTTAATCATGCCTTTGATTGATCTTGAATA
GGTTCCAAATATCAACCCTGGCAACAAAACTTGGAGTGAGAAACATTGCATTCCTCGGTTCTGGACTTCT
GCTAGTAAATTATGTTTCAGCCATATCACTAGCTTTCTACATGCCTCAGGTGAATTCATCTATTTCCGTC
TTAACTATTTCGGTTAATTAAAGCACGAACACCATTACTGCATGTAGAAGCTTGATAAACTATCGCCACC
AATTTATTTTTGTTGCGATATTGTTACTTTCCTCAGTATGCAGCTTTGAAAAGACCAACCCTCTTATCCT
TTAACAATGAACAGGTTTTTAGAGGTAGCTTGATGATTCCTGCACATGTGATCTTGGCTTCAGGCTTAAT
TTTCCAGGTAAAGCATTATGAGATACTCTTATATCTCTTACATACTTTTGAGATAATGCACAAGAACTTC
ATAACTATATGCTTTAGTTTCTGCATTTGACACTGCCAAATTCATTAATCTCTAATATCTTTGTTGTTGA
TCTTTGGTAGACATGGGTACTAGAAAAAGCAAACTACACCAAGGTAAAATACTTTTGTACAAACATAAAC
TCGTTATCACGGAACATCAATGGAGTGTATATCTAACGGAGTGTAGAAACATTTGATTATTGCAGGAAGC
TATCTCAGGATATTATCGGTTTATATGGAATCTCTTCTACGCAGAGTATCTGTTATTCCCCTTCCTCTAG
CTTTCAATTTCATGGTGAGGATATGCAGTTTTCTTTGTATATCATTCTTCTTCTTCTTTGTAGCTTGGAG
TCAAAATCGGTTCCTTCATGTACATACATCAAGGATATGTCCTTCTGAATTTTTATATCTTGCAATAAAA
ATGCTTGTACCAATTGAAACACCAGCTTTTTGAGTTCTATGATCACTGACTTGGTTCTAACCAAAAAAAA
AAAAATGTTTAATTTACATATCTAAAAGTAGGTTTAGGGAAACCTAAACAGTAAAATATTTGTATATTAT
TCGAATTTCACTCATCATAAAAACTTAAATTGCACCATAAAATTTTGTTTTACTATTAATGATGTAATTT
GTGTAACTTAAGATAAAAATAATATTCCGTAAGTTAACCGGCTAAAACCACGTATAAACCAGGGAACCTG
TTAAACCGGTTCTTTACTGGATAAAGAAATGAAAGCCCATGTAGACAGCTCCATTAGAGCCCAAACCCTA
AATTTCTCATCTATATAAAAGGAGTGACATTAGGGTTTTTGTTCGTCCTCTTAAAGCTTCTCGTTTTCTC
TGCCGTCTCTCTCATTCGCGCGACGCAAACGATCTTCAGGTGATCTTCTTTCTCCAAATCCTCTCTCATA
ACTCTGATTTCGTACTTGTGTATTTGAGCTCACGCTCTGTTTCTCTCACCACAGCAGCTAGCATGGACAA
GAAGTACTCCATTGGGCTCGATATCGGCACAAACAGCGTCGGCTGGGCCGTCATTACGGACGAGTACAAG
GTGCCGAGCAAAAAATTCAAAGTTCTGGGCAATACCGATCGCCACAGCATAAAGAAGAACCTCATTGGCG
CCCTCCTGTTCGACTCCGGGGAGACGGCCGAAGCCACGCGGCTCAAAAGAACAGCACGGCGCAGATATAC
CCGCAGAAAGAATCGGATCTGCTACCTGCAGGAGATCTTTAGTAATGAGATGGCTAAGGTGGATGACTCT
TTCTTCCATAGGCTGGAGGAGTCCTTTTTGGTGGAGGAGGATAAAAAGCACGAGCGCCACCCAATCTTTG
GCAATATCGTGGACGAGGTGGCGTACCATGAAAAGTACCCAACCATATATCATCTGAGGAAGAAGCTTGT
AGACAGTACTGATAAGGCTGACTTGCGGTTGATCTATCTCGCGCTGGCGCATATGATCAAATTTCGGGGA
CACTTCCTCATCGAGGGGGACCTGAACCCAGACAACAGCGATGTCGACAAACTCTTTATCCAACTGGTTC
AGACTTACAATCAGCTTTTCGAAGAGAACCCGATCAACGCATCCGGAGTTGACGCCAAAGCAATCCTGAG
CGCTAGGCTGTCCAAATCCCGGCGGCTCGAAAACCTCATCGCACAGCTCCCTGGGGAGAAGAAGAACGGC
CTGTTTGGTAATCTTATCGCCCTGTCACTCGGGCTGACCCCCAACTTTAAATCTAACTTCGACCTGGCCG
AAGATGCCAAGCTTCAACTGAGCAAAGACACCTACGATGATGATCTCGACAATCTGCTGGCCCAGATCGG
CGACCAGTACGCAGACCTTTTTTTGGCGGCAAAGAACCTGTCAGACGCCATTCTGCTGAGTGATATTCTG
CGAGTGAACACGGAGATCACCAAAGCTCCGCTGAGCGCTAGTATGATCAAGCGCTATGATGAGCACCACC
AAGACTTGACTTTGCTGAAGGCCCTTGTCAGACAGCAACTGCCTGAGAAGTACAAGGAAATTTTCTTCGA
TCAGTCTAAAAATGGCTACGCCGGATACATTGACGGCGGAGCAAGCCAGGAGGAATTTTACAAATTTATT
AAGCCCATCTTGGAAAAAATGGACGGCACCGAGGAGCTGCTGGTAAAGCTTAACAGAGAAGATCTGTTGC
GCAAACAGCGCACTTTCGACAATGGAAGCATCCCCCACCAGATTCACCTGGGCGAACTGCACGCTATCCT
CAGGCGGCAAGAGGATTTCTACCCCTTTTTGAAAGATAACAGGGAAAAGATTGAGAAAATCCTCACATTT
CGGATACCCTACTATGTAGGCCCCCTCGCCCGGGGAAATTCCAGATTCGCGTGGATGACTCGCAAATCAG
AAGAGACCATCACTCCCTGGAACTTCGAGGAAGTCGTGGATAAGGGGGCCTCTGCCCAGTCCTTCATCGA
AAGGATGACTAACTTTGATAAAAATCTGCCTAACGAAAAGGTGCTTCCTAAACACTCTCTGCTGTACGAG
TACTTCACAGTTTATAACGAGCTGACCAAGGTCAAATACGTCACAGAAGGGATGAGAAAGCCAGCATTCC
TGTCTGGAGAGCAGAAGAAAGCTATCGTGGACCTCCTCTTCAAGACGAACCGGAAAGTTACCGTGAAACA
GCTCAAAGAAGACTATTTCAAAAAGATTGAATGTTTCGACTCTGTTGAAATCAGCGGAGTGGAGGATCGC
TTCAACGCATCCCTGGGAACGTATCACGATCTCCTGAAAATCATTAAAGACAAGGACTTCCTGGACAATG
AGGAGAACGAGGACATTCTTGAGGACATTGTCCTCACCCTTACGTTGTTTGAAGATAGGGAGATGATTGA
AGAACGCTTGAAAACTTACGCTCATCTCTTCGACGACAAAGTCATGAAACAGCTCAAGAGGCGCCGATAT
ACAGGATGGGGGCGGCTGTCAAGAAAACTGATCAATGGCATCCGAGACAAGCAGAGTGGAAAGACAATCC
TGGATTTTCTTAAGTCCGATGGATTTGCCAACCGGAACTTCATGCAGTTGATCCATGATGACTCTCTCAC
CTTTAAGGAGGACATCCAGAAAGCACAAGTTTCTGGCCAGGGGGACAGTCTTCACGAGCACATCGCTAAT
CTTGCAGGTAGCCCAGCTATCAAAAAGGGAATACTGCAGACCGTTAAGGTCGTGGATGAACTCGTCAAAG
TAATGGGAAGGCATAAGCCCGAGAATATCGTTATCGAGATGGCCCGAGAGAACCAAACTACCCAGAAGGG
ACAGAAGAACAGTAGGGAAAGGATGAAGAGGATTGAAGAGGGTATAAAAGAACTGGGGTCCCAAATCCTT
AAGGAACACCCAGTTGAAAACACCCAGCTTCAGAATGAGAAGCTCTACCTGTACTACCTGCAGAACGGCA
GGGACATGTACGTGGATCAGGAACTGGACATCAATCGGCTCTCCGACTACGACGTGGATCATATCGTGCC
CCAGTCTTTTCTCAAAGATGATTCTATTGATAATAAAGTGTTGACAAGATCCGATAAAAATAGAGGGAAG
AGTGATAACGTCCCCTCAGAAGAAGTTGTCAAGAAAATGAAAAATTATTGGCGGCAGCTGCTGAACGCCA
AACTGATCACACAACGGAAGTTCGATAATCTGACTAAGGCTGAACGAGGTGGCCTGTCTGAGTTGGATAA
AGCCGGCTTCATCAAAAGGCAGCTTGTTGAGACACGCCAGATCACCAAGCACGTGGCCCAAATTCTCGAT
TCACGCATGAACACCAAGTACGATGAAAATGACAAACTGATTCGAGAGGTGAAAGTTATTACTCTGAAGT
CTAAGCTGGTCTCAGATTTCAGAAAGGACTTTCAGTTTTATAAGGTGAGAGAGATCAACAATTACCACCA
TGCGCATGATGCCTACCTGAATGCAGTGGTAGGCACTGCACTTATCAAAAAATATCCCAAGCTTGAATCT
GAATTTGTTTACGGAGACTATAAAGTGTACGATGTTAGGAAAATGATCGCAAAGTCTGAGCAGGAAATAG
GCAAGGCCACCGCTAAGTACTTCTTTTACAGCAATATTATGAATTTTTTCAAGACCGAGATTACACTGGC
CAATGGAGAGATTCGGAAGCGACCACTTATCGAAACAAACGGAGAAACAGGAGAAATCGTGTGGGACAAG
GGTAGGGATTTCGCGACAGTCCGGAAGGTCCTGTCCATGCCGCAGGTGAACATCGTTAAAAAGACCGAAG
TACAGACCGGAGGCTTCTCCAAGGAAAGTATCCTCCCGAAAAGGAACAGCGACAAGCTGATCGCACGCAA
AAAAGATTGGGACCCCAAGAAATACGGCGGATTCGATTCTCCTACAGTCGCTTACAGTGTACTGGTTGTG
GCCAAAGTGGAGAAAGGGAAGTCTAAAAAACTCAAAAGCGTCAAGGAACTGCTGGGCATCACAATCATGG
AGCGATCAAGCTTCGAAAAAAACCCCATCGACTTTCTCGAAGCGAAAGGATATAAAGAGGTCAAAAAAGA
CCTCATCATTAAGCTTCCCAAGTACTCTCTCTTTGAGCTTGAAAACGGCCGGAAACGAATGCTCGCTAGT
GCGGGCGAGCTGCAGAAAGGTAACGAGCTGGCACTGCCCTCTAAATACGTTAATTTCTTGTATCTGGCCA
GCCACTATGAAAAGCTCAAAGGGTCTCCCGAAGATAATGAGCAGAAGCAGCTGTTCGTGGAACAACACAA
ACACTACCTTGATGAGATCATCGAGCAAATAAGCGAGTTCTCCAAAAGAGTGATCCTCGCCGACGCTAAC
CTCGATAAGGTGCTTTCTGCTTACAATAAGCACAGGGATAAGCCCATCAGGGAGCAGGCAGAAAACATTA
TCCACTTGTTTACTCTGACCAACTTGGGCGCGCCTGCAGCCTTCAAGTACTTCGACACCACCATAGACAG
AAAGCGGTACACCTCTACAAAGGAGGTCCTGGACGCCACACTGATTCATCAGTCAATTACGGGGCTCTAT
GAAACAAGAATCGACCTCTCTCAGCTCGGTGGAGACGGAACAAGAAAGAGAAGAAAGGTGTGACGGATCC
TCGAATATGAAGATGAAGATGAAATATTTGGTGTGTCAAATAAAAAGCTTGTGTGCTTAAGTTTGTGTTT
TTTTCTTGGCTTGTTGTGTTATGAATTTGTGGCTTTTTCTAATATCAAATGAATGTAAGATCTCATTATA
ATGAATAAACAAATGTTTCTATAATCCATTGTGAATGTTTTGTTGGATCTCTTCTGCAGCATATAACTAC
TGTATGTGCTATGGTATGGACTATGGAATATGATTAAAGATAAGGTTTAAACTATCAGTGTTTGACAGGA
TATATTGGCGGGTAAACCTAAGAGAAAAGAGCGTTTATTAGAATAATCGGATATTTAAAAGGGCGTGAAA
AGGTTTATCCGTTCGTCCATTTGTATGTGCATGCCAACCACAGGAGATCCAAAAGGATCTAGGTGAAGAT
CCTTTTTGATAATCTCATGACCAAAATCCCTTAACGTGAGTTTTCGTTCCACTGAGCGTCAGACCCCGTA
GAAAAGATCAAAGGATCTTC
Features (pLannotate 1.2.2; 15 found; start..end, strand, type, name):
      1..589     +  rep_origin     ori: high-copy-number ColE1/pMB1/pBR322/pUC origin of replication
    778..805     -  CDS            TetR (fragment): tetracycline resistance regulatory protein; tetR
    829..1977    -  CDS            trfA: trans-acting replication protein that binds to and activates oriV
   2276..3070    -  CDS            KanR: aminoglycoside phosphotransferase; aphA-3; confers resistance to kanamycin
   3282..3913    -  rep_origin     oriV: incP origin of replication
   3993..4017    +  misc_feature   LB T-DNA repeat: left border repeat from nopaline C58 T-DNA
   4532..5326    -  CDS            NeoR/KanR: aminoglycoside phosphotransferase from Tn5; aph(3')-II (or nptII); confers resistance to neomycin, kanamycin, and G418 (Geneticin®)
   6264..6283    +  CDS            VN155(I152L) (fragment): improved N-terminal fragment of mVenus for use in bimolecular fluorescence complementation (BiFC) (Kodama and Hu, 2010)
   6284..6359    +  misc_RNA       gRNA scaffold: guide RNA scaffold for the Streptococcus pyogenes CRISPR/Cas9 system
   6401..6772    +  CDS            HST (fragment): HSTC_ARATH - Also known as HPT2, VTE2-2. Experimental evidence at protein level: Swiss-Prot protein existence level 1. Involved in the synthesis of plastoquinone-9. Can use both homogentisic acid and 2,5-dihydroxyphenylacetic acid gamma-lactone as prenyl acceptors, and solanesyl diphosphate > farnesyl diphosphate > geranylgeranyl diphosphate >> phytyl diphosphate as prenyl donors. Do not catalyze the decardoxylation of homogentisate uncoupled from prenylation. From Arabidopsis thaliana (Mouse-ear cress).
   6924..7007    +  CDS            HST (fragment): HSTC_ARATH - Also known as HPT2, VTE2-2. Experimental evidence at protein level: Swiss-Prot protein existence level 1. Involved in the synthesis of plastoquinone-9. Can use both homogentisic acid and 2,5-dihydroxyphenylacetic acid gamma-lactone as prenyl acceptors, and solanesyl diphosphate > farnesyl diphosphate > geranylgeranyl diphosphate >> phytyl diphosphate as prenyl donors. Do not catalyze the decardoxylation of homogentisate uncoupled from prenylation. From Arabidopsis thaliana (Mouse-ear cress).
   7273..7347    +  CDS            HST (fragment): HSTC_ARATH - Also known as HPT2, VTE2-2. Experimental evidence at protein level: Swiss-Prot protein existence level 1. Involved in the synthesis of plastoquinone-9. Can use both homogentisic acid and 2,5-dihydroxyphenylacetic acid gamma-lactone as prenyl acceptors, and solanesyl diphosphate > farnesyl diphosphate > geranylgeranyl diphosphate >> phytyl diphosphate as prenyl donors. Do not catalyze the decardoxylation of homogentisate uncoupled from prenylation. From Arabidopsis thaliana (Mouse-ear cress).
   8043..12146   +  CDS            cas9: CAS9_STRP1 - Also known as csn1 From Streptococcus pyogenes serotype M1.
  12186..12434   +  terminator     HSP terminator: efficient transcription terminator from the Arabidopsis thaliana heat shock protein 18.2 gene (Nagaya et al., 2010)
  12453..12477   +  misc_feature   RB T-DNA repeat: right border repeat from nopaline C58 T-DNA
