[The description below was written by a language model from this plasmid's Addgene catalogue record and pLannotate feature annotations shown in this document.]
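Description:
p305N is a 12.7 kb binary T-DNA vector for plant CRISPR-Cas9 work, derived from the p304N backbone. It was built as a promoterless reference and cloning recipient for testing RNA polymerase III promoters. Outside the T-DNA it carries a high-copy ColE1/pUC-type origin for propagation in E. coli. It also has the incP oriV origin with its trans-acting replication protein gene trfA, a broad-host-range replicon of the kind used to maintain binary vectors in Agrobacterium. An aphA-3 kanamycin resistance gene provides bacterial selection. A short TetR annotation next to trfA appears to be a backbone remnant.

Between the nopaline-type left and right border repeats, the T-DNA holds three functional units. Near the left border is an nptII (NeoR/KanR) gene, the usual kanamycin-class marker for selecting transformed plant cells; its promoter and terminator are not annotated. Next comes the guide RNA unit, a 20-nt spacer directly followed by the Streptococcus pyogenes gRNA scaffold. The annotation software labels the spacer as an mVenus fragment, which fits a guide directed at the related mEGFP reporter. No promoter precedes this unit, so the guide should not be efficiently transcribed until a candidate Pol III promoter is inserted, with Gibson assembly recorded as the cloning method. Downstream lies an S. pyogenes Cas9 coding sequence ending in the Arabidopsis HSP18.2 terminator. The Cas9 promoter is not named. The upstream region carries only fragmentary matches to the Arabidopsis HST gene, which may simply reflect Arabidopsis genomic sequence used there.

As deposited, the plasmid serves as a negative control when comparing Pol III promoters by their ability to drive editing of mEGFP in Nicotiana benthamiana and poplar reporter lines.
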