Addgene plasmid #246316: p305N
Purpose: A promoterless construct designed for cloning various Pol III promoters or serving as a control in evaluating Pol III promoters for CRISPR-Cas9 editing of mEGFP in Nicotiana benthamiana and poplar reporter lines
Depositing lab: Chung-Jui Tsai. Depositing organization: University of Georgia. Publication: A compendium of nonredundant short polymerase III promoters for CRISPR applications. Deguchi M, Sinclair KM, Patel A, Coile M, Ortega MA, Bewg WP, Tsai CJ. Plant Physiol. 2025 Jul 3;198(3):kiaf294. doi: 10.1093/plphys/kiaf294. PubMed 40673482.
Backbone
  Vector backbone: p304N
  Vector type: Plant Expression, CRISPR
Growth in bacteria
  Bacterial resistance: Kanamycin, 50 μg/mL
  Growth temperature: 37°C
  Growth strain: DH5alpha
  Copy number: High Copy
Gene/Insert
  Gene/Insert name: Promoterless
  gRNA/shRNA sequence: CATGCCCGAAGGCTACGTCC
  Species: Other
  Promoter: Promoterless
  Cloning method: Gibson Cloning
Terms and licenses: Academic/Nonprofit Terms; Industry Terms: Not Available to Industry
How to cite: p305N was a gift from Chung-Jui Tsai (Addgene plasmid # 246316 ; http://n2t.net/addgene:246316 ; RRID:Addgene_246316)
